Addgene plasmid #108864: pYPQ141-ZmUbi-RZ-Fn
Purpose: (Empty Backbone) FnCpf1 Gateway crRNA entry plasmid using Zea mays Ubi promoter and double ribozyme processing
Depositing lab: Yiping Qi. Depositing organization: University of Maryland, College Park. Publication: Plant Genome Editing Using FnCpf1 and LbCpf1 Nucleases at Redefined and Altered PAM Sites. Zhong Z, Zhang Y, You Q, Tang X, Ren Q, Liu S, Yang L, Wang Y, Liu X, Liu B, Zhang T, Zheng X, Le Y, Zhang Y, Qi Y. Mol Plant. 2018 Jul 2;11(7):999-1002. doi: 10.1016/j.molp.2018.03.008. Epub 2018 Mar 20. PubMed 29567452.
Backbone
  Vector backbone: pYPQ141-ZmUbi-RZ-Fn
  Vector type: Plant Expression, CRISPR ; Gateway compatible crRNA entry clone
Growth in bacteria
  Bacterial resistance: Spectinomycin, 50 μg/mL
  Growth temperature: 37°C
  Growth strain: DH5alpha
  Copy number: High Copy
Gene/Insert
  Gene/Insert name: None
Terms and licenses: Academic/Nonprofit Terms; Industry Terms: Not Available to Industry
How to cite: pYPQ141-ZmUbi-RZ-Fn was a gift from Yiping Qi (Addgene plasmid # 108864 ; http://n2t.net/addgene:108864 ; RRID:Addgene_108864)
