[The description below was written by a language model from this plasmid's Addgene catalogue record and pLannotate feature annotations shown in this document.]
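Description:
pYPQ141-ZmUbi-RZ-Fn is an empty Gateway-compatible crRNA entry plasmid for plant genome editing with the FnCpf1 (Cas12a) nuclease. It is catalogued as a plant expression/CRISPR vector with no insert, meaning the user supplies the guide sequence. In E. coli it is maintained at high copy through a ColE1/pUC-type origin and selected with spectinomycin via the aadA (SmR) aminoglycoside adenylyltransferase gene. The annotation places a fragment of the class 1 integron Pc promoter and a remnant of a gentamicin resistance gene upstream of that marker. Small lacZα and lacI fragments, rrnB T1/T2 terminators and two T7 promoter copies are also detected and appear to be backbone carry-over.

The functional cassette lies between Gateway recombination sites. The feature table annotates a full attL2 site at one end and, at the other, a partial attL1 match overlapping an attB5 core, which may indicate an attL5-type site as used in multisite assemblies, although the record does not say so. Within these sites the maize polyubiquitin (ZmUbi) promoter, a strong Pol II promoter widely used in monocots, drives the crRNA transcript. Because Pol II transcripts are capped and polyadenylated, the crRNA is flanked by self-cleaving ribozymes that release a precisely trimmed guide. The annotation detects only a hammerhead ribozyme fragment immediately downstream of the promoter. The second ribozyme, the FnCpf1 direct repeat, the spacer cloning site and any plant terminator are not annotated. After guide insertion, an LR reaction would move the cassette, typically together with a Cpf1 entry clone, into a plant destination vector, which the record does not specify.
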