Features (pLannotate 1.2.2; 15 found; start..end, strand, type, name):
   1192..1212    -  protein_bind   attB5: mutant version of attB; core recombination site for the Gateway® BP reaction BP Clonase™
   1203..1286    -  protein_bind   attL1 (fragment): mutant version of attL; recombination site for the Gateway® LR reaction LR Clonase™
   1302..1338    +  CDS            lacZα (fragment): LacZα fragment of β-galactosidase; lacZ fragment
   1385..1428    -  terminator     rrnB T1 terminator: Escherichia coli rrnB; transcription terminator T1 from the E. coli rrnB gene
   1560..1587    +  terminator     rrnB T2 terminator: transcription terminator T2 from the E. coli rrnB gene
   1642..1734    -  CDS            lacI (fragment): lac repressor; lacI; The lac repressor binds to the lac operator to inhibit transcription in E. coli. This inhibition can be relieved by adding lactose or isopropyl-β-D-thiogalactopyranoside (IPTG).
   1917..2505    -  rep_origin     ori: high-copy-number ColE1/pMB1/pBR322/pUC origin of replication
   2598..3389    -  CDS            SmR: aminoglycoside adenylyltransferase (Murphy, 1985); aadA; confers resistance to spectinomycin and streptomycin
   3396..3452    -  CDS            GmR (fragment): gentamycin acetyltransferase; aacC1; confers resistance to gentamycin
   3628..3651    -  promoter       Pc promoter (fragment): intI1 (promoter lies within the coding sequence); class 1 integron promoter
   3841..3859    +  promoter       T7 promoter: promoter for bacteriophage T7 RNA polymerase
   3876..3894    +  promoter       T7 promoter: promoter for bacteriophage T7 RNA polymerase
   3912..4011    +  protein_bind   attL2: mutant version of attL; recombination site for the Gateway® LR reaction LR Clonase™
   4164..4187    -  misc_RNA       sTRSV HHRz (fragment): hammerhead ribozyme from the tobacco ringspot virus satellite RNA (Khvorova et al., 2003)
   4200..1171    -  promoter       Ubi promoter (across the origin): maize polyubiquitin gene promoter
>Addgene plasmid #108864 | pYPQ141-ZmUbi-RZ-Fn | addgene full sequence | sequence record 274170 | Addgene NGS Result
AGCCATCCCAGGATTCCCCAAAGAGAAACACTGGCAAGTTAGCAATCAGAACGTGTCTGACGTACAGGTC
GCATCCGTGTACGAACGCTAGCAGCACGGATCTAACACAAACACGGATCTAACACAAACATGAACAGAAG
TAGAACTACCGGGCCCTAACCATGGACCGGAACGCCGATCTAGAGAAGGTAGAGAGGGGGGGGGGGGAGG
ACGAGCGGCGTACCTTGAAGCGGAGGTGCCGACGGGTGGATTTGGGGGAGATCTGGTTGTGTGTGTGTGC
GCTCCGAACAACACGAGGTTGGGGAAAGAGGGTGTGGAGGGGGTGTCTATTTATTACGGCGGGCGAGGAA
GGGAAAGCGAAGGAGCGGTGGGAAAGGAATCCCCCGTAGCTGCCGGTGCCGTGAGAGGAGGAGGAGGCCG
CCTGCCGTGCCGGCTCACGTCTGCCGCTCCGCCACGCAATTTCTGGATGCCGACAGCGGAGCAAGTCCAA
CGGTGGAGCGGAACTCTCGAGAGGGGTCCAGAGGCAGCGACAGAGATGCCGTGCCGTCTGCTTCGCTTGG
CCCGACGCGACGCTGCTGGTTCGCTGGTTGGTGTCCGTTAGACTCGTCGACGGCGTTTAACAGGCTGGCA
TTATCTACTCGAAACAAGAAAAATGTTTCCTTAGTTTTTTTAATTTCTTAAAGGGTATTTGTTTAATTTT
TAGTCACTTTATTTTATTCTATTTTATATCTAAATTATTAAATAAAAAAACTAAAATAGAGTTTTAGTTT
TCTTAATTTAGAGGCTAAAATAGAATAAAATAGATGTACTAAAAAAATTAGTCTATAAAAACCATTAACC
CTAAACCCTAAATGGATGTACTAATAAAATGGATGAAGTATTATATAGGTGAAGCTATTTGCAAAAAAAA
AGGAGAACACATGCACACTAAAAAGATAAAACTGTAGAGTCCTGTTGTCAAAATACTCAATTGTCCTTTA
GACCATGTCTAACTGTTCATTTATATGATTCTCTAAAACACTGATATTATTGTAGTACTATAGATTATAT
TATTCGTAGAGTAAAGTTTAAATATATGTATAAAGATAGATAAACTGCACTTCAAACAAGTGTGACAAAA
AAAATATGTGGTAATTTTTTATAACTTAGACATGCAATGCTCATTATCTCTCTAGAGGGAACGCCATGGG
GCAACTTTTGTATACAAAGTTGGCATTATAAAAAAGCATTGCTCATCAATTTGTTGCAACGAACAGGTCA
CTATCAGTCAAAATAAAATCATTATTGGGCCCGAGCTTAAGACTGGCCGTCGTTTTACAACGTCGTGACT
GGGAAAACATCCATGCAAGCGTTAACGCGAGAGTAGGGAACTGCCAGGCATCAAATAAAACGAAAGGCTC
AGTCGGAAGACTGGGCCTTTCGTTTTATCTGTTGTTTGTCGGTGAACGCTCTCCTGAGTAGGACAAATCC
GCCGGGAGCGGATTTGAACGTTGTGAAGCAACGGCCCGGAGGGTGGCGGGCAGGACGCCCGCCATAAACT
GCCAGGCATCAAACTAAGCAGAAGGCCATCCTGACGGATGGCCTTTTTGCGTTTCTACAAACTCTTCCTG
GCTCGCGGTACGCGTATTAATTGCGTTGCGCTCACTGCCCGCTTTCCAGTCGGGAAACCTGTCGTGCCAG
CTGCATTAATGAATCGGCCAACGCGCGGGGAGAGGCGGTTTGCGTATTGGGCGCTCTTCCGCTTCCTCGC
TCACTGACTCGCTGCGCTCGGTCGTTCGGCTGCGGCGAGCGGTATCAGCTCACTCAAAGGCGGTAATACG
GTTATCCACAGAATCAGGGGATAACGCAGGAAAGAACATGTGAGCAAAAGGCCAGCAAAAGGCCAGGAAC
CGTAAAAAGGCCGCGTTGCTGGCGTTTTTCCATAGGCTCCGCCCCCCTGACGAGCATCACAAAAATCGAC
GCTCAAGTCAGAGGTGGCGAAACCCGACAGGACTATAAAGATACCAGGCGTTTCCCCCTGGAAGCTCCCT
CGTGCGCTCTCCTGTTCCGACCCTGCCGCTTACCGGATACCTGTCCGCCTTTCTCCCTTCGGGAAGCGTG
GCGCTTTCTCATAGCTCACGCTGTAGGTATCTCAGTTCGGTGTAGGTCGTTCGCTCCAAGCTGGGCTGTG
TGCACGAACCCCCCGTTCAGCCCGACCGCTGCGCCTTATCCGGTAACTATCGTCTTGAGTCCAACCCGGT
AAGACACGACTTATCGCCACTGGCAGCAGCCACTGGTAACAGGATTAGCAGAGCGAGGTATGTAGGCGGT
GCTACAGAGTTCTTGAAGTGGTGGCCTAACTACGGCTACACTAGAAGAACAGTATTTGGTATCTGCGCTC
TGCTGAAGCCAGTTACCTTCGGAAAAAGAGTTGGTAGCTCTTGATCCGGCAAACAAACCACCGCTGGTAG
CGGTGGTTTTTTTGTTTGCAAGCAGCAGATTACGCGCAGAAAAAAAGGATCTCAAGAAGATCCTTTGATC
TTTTCTACGGGGTCTGACGCTCAGTGGAACGACGCGTAACTCACGTTAAGGGATTTTGGTCATGGGTGGC
TCGAGGGTTATTTGCCGACTACCTTGGTGATCTCGCCTTTCACGTAGTGGACAAATTCTTCCAACTGATC
TGCGCGCGAGGCCAAGCGATCTTCTTCTTGTCCAAGATAAGCCTGTCTAGCTTCAAGTATGACGGGCTGA
TACTGGGCCGGCAGGCGCTCCATTGCCCAGTCGGCAGCGACATCCTTCGGCGCGATTTTGCCGGTTACTG
CGCTGTACCAAATGCGGGACAACGTAAGCACTACATTTCGCTCATCGCCAGCCCAGTCGGGCGGCGAGTT
CCATAGCGTTAAGGTTTCATTTAGCGCCTCAAATAGATCCTGTTCAGGAACCGGATCAAAGAGTTCCTCC
GCCGCTGGACCTACCAAGGCAACGCTATGTTCTCTTGCTTTTGTCAGCAAGATAGCCAGATCAATGTCGA
TCGTGGCTGGCTCGAAGATACCTGCAAGAATGTCATTGCGCTGCCATTCTCCAAATTGCAGTTCGCGCTT
AGCTGGATAACGCCACGGAATGATGTCGTCGTGCACAACAATGGTGACTTCTACAGCGCGGAGAATCTCG
CTCTCTCCAGGGGAAGCCGAAGTTTCCAAAAGGTCGTTGATCAAAGCTCGCCGCGTTGTTTCATCAAGCC
TTACGGTCACCGTAACCAGCAAATCAATATCACTGTGTGGCTTCAGGCCGCCATCCACTGCGGAGCCGTA
CAAATGTACGGCCAGCAACGTCGGTTCGAGATGGCGCTCGATGACGCCAACTACCTCTGATAGTTGAGTC
GATACTTCGGCGATCACCGCTTCCCTCATAATGTTTAACTTTGTTTTAGGGCGACTGCCCTGCTGCGTAA
CATCGTTGCTGCTCCATAACATCAAACATCGACCCACGGCGTAACGCGCTTGCTGCTTGGATGCCCGAGG
CATAGACTGTACCCCAAAAAAACAGTCATAACAAGCCATGAAAACCGCCACTGCGCCGTTACCACCGCTG
CGTTCGGTCAAGGTTCTGGACCAGTTGCGTGAGCGCATACGCTACTTGCATTACAGCTTACGAACCGAAC
AGGCTTATGTCCACTGGGTTCGTGCCTTCATCCGTTTCCACGGTGTGCGTCACCCGGCAACCTTGGGTAG
CAGCGAAGTCGAGGCATTTCTGTCCTGGCTGGTCCAGAGGAGGCATGATGATATATTTTTATCTTGTGCA
ATGTAACATCAGAGATTTTGAGACACGGGCCAGAGCTGCCAGGAAACAGCTATGACCATGTAATACGACT
CACTATAGGGGATGCTATGACCATGTAATACGACTCACTATAGGGGATATCAGCTGGATGGCAAATAATG
ATTTTATTTTGACTGATAGTGACCTGTTCGTTGCAACAAATTGATGAGCAATTATTTTTTATAATGCCAA
CTTTGTACAAGAAAGCTGGGTCGAATTCCGGCCGGGTACCGTCCCATTCGCCATGCCGAAGCATGTTGCC
CAGCCGGCGCCAGCGAGGAGGCTGGGACCATGCCGGCCAGAGACGCCGCGGTCAGACTGAGCTCCGTCTC
ATCTACAACAGTAGAAATTAGACGAGCTTACTCGTTTCGTCCTCACGGACTCATCAGTAATTTGGATCCC
TGCAGAAGTAACACCAAACAACAGGGTGAGCATCGACAAAAGAAACAGTACCAAGCAAATAAATAGCGTA
TGAAGGCAGGGCTAAAAAAATCCACATATAGCTGCTGCATATGCCATCATCCAAGTATATCAAGATCAAA
ATAATTATAAAACATACTTGTTTATTATAATAGATAGGTACTCAAGGTTAGAGCATATGAATAGATGCTG
CATATGCCATCATGTATATGCATCAGTAAAACCCACATCAACATGTATACCTATCCTAGATCGATATTTC
CATCCATCTTAAACTCGTAACTATGAAGATGTATGACACACACATACAGTTCCAAAATTAATAAATACAC
CAGGTAGTTTGAAACAGTATTCTACTCCGATCTAGAACGAATGAACGACCGCCCAACCACACCACATCAT
CACAACCAAGCGAACAAAAAGCATCTCTGTATATGCATCAGTAAAACCCGCATCAACATGTATACCTATC
CTAGATCGATATTTCCATCCATCATCTTCAATTCGTAACTATGAATATGTATGGCACACACATACAGATC
CAAAATTAATAAATCCACCAGGTAGTTTGAAACAGAATTAATTCTACTCCGATCTAGAACGACCGCCCAA
CCAGACCACATCATCACAACCAAGACAAAAAAAAGCATGAAAAGATGACCCGACAAACAAGTGCACGGCA
TATATTGAAATAAAGGAAAAGGGCAAACCAAACCCTATGCAACGAAACAAAAAAAATCATGAAATCGATC
CCGTCTGCGGAACGGCTAG
